>Addgene plasmid #205752 | pcDuex2-rsGreenF-E | addgene full sequence | sequence record 405265 | Addgene NGS Result
GACGGATCGGGAGATCTCCCGATCCCCTATGGTGCACTCTCAGTACAATCTGCTCTGATGCCGCATAGTT
AAGCCAGTATCTGCTCCCTGCTTGTGTGTTGGAGGTCGCTGAGTAGTGCGCGAGCAAAATTTAAGCTACA
ACAAGGCAAGGCTTGACCGACAATTGCATGAAGAATCTGCTTAGGGTTAGGCGTTTTGCGCTGCTTCGCG
ATGTACGGGCCAGATATACGCGTTGACATTGATTATTGACTAGTTATTAATAGTAATCAATTACGGGGTC
ATTAGTTCATAGCCCATATATGGAGTTCCGCGTTACATAACTTACGGTAAATGGCCCGCCTGGCTGACCG
CCCAACGACCCCCGCCCATTGACGTCAATAATGACGTATGTTCCCATAGTAACGCCAATAGGGACTTTCC
ATTGACGTCAATGGGTGGAGTATTTACGGTAAACTGCCCACTTGGCAGTACATCAAGTGTATCATATGCC
AAGTACGCCCCCTATTGACGTCAATGACGGTAAATGGCCCGCCTGGCATTATGCCCAGTACATGACCTTA
TGGGACTTTCCTACTTGGCAGTACATCTACGTATTAGTCATCGCTATTACCATGGTGATGCGGTTTTGGC
AGTACATCAATGGGCGTGGATAGCGGTTTGACTCACGGGGATTTCCAAGTCTCCACCCCATTGACGTCAA
TGGGAGTTTGTTTTGGCACCAAAATCAACGGGACTTTCCAAAATGTCGTAACAACTCCGCCCCATTGACG
CAAATGGGCGGTAGGCGTGTACGGTGGGAGGTCTATATAAGCAGAGCTCTCTGGCTAACTAGAGAACCCA
CTGCTTACTGGTCCGGATTCAATTAATCATCGGCTCGTATAATATACCCGTTTTTTTGGGCTAGAAATAA
TTTTGTCTAACTTTAAGAAGGAGATATCTCGAGATGGTGAGCAAGGGCGAGGAGCTGTTCACCGGGGTGG
TGCCCATCCTGGTCGAGCTGGACGGCGACGTAAACGGCCACAAGTTCAGCGTGCGCGGCGAGGGCGAGGG
CGATGCCACCAACGGCAAGCTGACCATGAAGTTCATCTGCACCACCGGCAAGCTGCCAGTGCCCTGGCCC
ACCCTCGTGACCACCCTGACCTACGGCGTGCTGTGCTTCGCCCGCTACCCCGACCACATGAAGCAGCACG
ACTTCTTCAAGTCCGCCATGCCCGAAGGCTACGTCCAGGAGCGCACCATCAGCTTCGAGGACGACGGCTA
TTACAAGACCCGCGCCGAGGTGAAGTTCGAGGGCGACACCCTGGTGAACCGCATCGAGCTGAAGGGCATC
GACTTCAAGGAGGACGGCAACATCCTGGGGCACAAGCTGGAGTACAACCTCAACAGCCACAACGCCTATA
TCACGGCCGACAAGCAGAAGAACGGCATCAGGTCTAACTTCAAGATCCGCCTCAACGTCGAGGACGGCAG
CGTGCAGCTCGCCGACCACTACCAGCAGAACACCCCCATCGGCGACGGCCCCGTGCTGCTGCCCGACAAC
CACTACCTGAGCACCCAGAATAAGCTGAGCAAAGACCCCAACGAGAAGCGCGATCACATGGTCCTGCTGG
AGTTCGTGACCGCCTCCGGGATCACTCTCGGCATGGACGAGCTGTACAAGCTGCAAGTTCAACTGGTGGA
GTCAGGTGGTGCACTTGTTCAGCCGGGCGGTAGTTTGCGACTTTCATGCGCGGCGTCAGGTTTCCCTGTA
AACCGATACAGTATGAGGTGGTATAGACAAGCGCCCGGCAAAGAACGAGAATGGGTTGCAGGAATGAGTA
GTGCAGGAGATCGAAGTTCCTACGAAGACAGCGTTAAAGGGCGCTTCACTATCAGTCGAGATGATGCACG
GAACACCGTGTATCTGCAAATGAACAGCCTTAAACCTGAAGATACGGCCGTATATTATTGTAACGTCAAC
GTCGGATTTGAATACTGGGGACAGGGTACGCAAGTCACGGTATCTTAATCTAGAGGGCCCGTTTAAACCC
NGCTSANTSAGCCTYGACTGTGCCTTCTAGTTGCCAGCCATCTGTTGTTTGCCCCTCCCCCGTGCCTTCC
TTGACCCTGGAAGGTGCCACTCCCACTGTCCTTTCCTAATAAAATGAGGAAATTGCATCGCATTGTCTGA
GTAGGTGTCATTCTATTCTGGGGGGTGGGGTGGGGCAGGACAGCAAGGGGGAGGATTGGGAAGACAATAG
CAGGCATGCTGGGGATGCGGTGGGCTCTATGGCTTCTGAGGCGGAAAGAACCAGCTGGGGCTCTAGGGGG
TATCCCC
[124 nt withheld, positions 2318-2441]
C
[91 nt withheld, positions 2443-2533]
A
[49 nt withheld, positions 2535-2583]
CCTTTGACGTTGGAGTCCACGTTCTTT
[37 nt withheld, positions 2611-2647]
ACCCTATCTCGGTCTATTCTTTTGATTTATAAGGGATTTTGCCGATTTCGGCCTATTGGTTAAAAAATGA
GCTGATTTAACAAAAATTTAACGCGAATTAATTCTGTGGAATGTGTGTCAGTTAGGGTGTGGAAAGTCCC
CAGGCTCCCCAGCAGGCAGAAGTATGCAAAGCATGCATCTCAATTAGTCAGCAACCAGGTGTGGAAAGTC
CCCAGGCTCCCCAGCAGGCAGAAGTATGCAAAGCATGCATCTCAATTAGTCAGCAACCATAGTCCCGCCC
CTAACTCCGCCCATCCCGCCCCTAACTCCGCCCAGTTCCGCCCATTCTCCGCCCCATGGCTGACTAATTT
TTTTTATTTATGCAGAGGCCGAGGCCGCCTCTGCCTCTGAGCTATTCCAGAAGTAGTGAGGAGGCTTTTT
TGGAGGCCTAGGCTTTTGCAAAAAGCTCCCGGGAGCTTGTATATCCATTTTCGGATCTGATCAAGAGACA
GGATGAGGATCGTTTCGCATGATTGAACAAGATGGATTGCACGCAGGTTCTCCGGCCGCTTGGGTGGAGA
GGCTATTCGGCTATGACTGGGCACAACAGACAATCGGCTGCTCTGATGCCGCCGTGTTCCGGCTGTCAGC
GCAGGGGCGCCCGGTTCTTTTTGTCAAGACCGACCTGTCCGGTGCCCTGAATGAACTGCAGGACGAGGCA
GCGCGGCTATCGTGGCTGGCCACGACGGGCGTTCCTTGCGCAGCTGTGCTCGACGTTGTCACTGAAGCGG
GAAGGGACTGGCTGCTATTGGGCGAAGTGCCGGGGCAGGATCTCCTGTCATCTCACCTTGCTCCTGCCGA
GAAAGTATCCATCATGGCTGATGCAATGCGGCGGCTGCATACGCTTGATCCGGCTACCTGCCCATTCGAC
CACCAAGCGAAACATCGCATCGAGCGAGCACGTACTCGGATGGAAGCCGGTCTTGTCGATCAGGATGATC
TGGACGAAGAGCATCAGGGGCTCGCGCCAGCCGAACTGTTCGCCAGGCTCAAGGCGCGCATGCCCGACGG
CGAGGATCTCGTCGTGACCCATGGCGATGCCTGCTTGCCGAATATCATGGTGGAAAATGGCCGCTTTTCT
GGATTCATCGACTGTGGCCGGCTGGGTGTGGCGGACCGCTATCAGGACATAGCGTTGGCTACCCGTGATA
TTGCTGAAGAGCTTGGCGGCGAATGGGCTGACCGCTTCCTCGTGCTTTACGGTATCGCCGCTCCCGATTC
GCAGCGCATCGCCTTCTATCGCCTTCTTGACGAGTTCTTCTGAGCGGGACTCTGGGGTTCGAAATGACCG
ACCAAGCGACGCCCAACCTGCCATCACGAGATTTCGATTCCACCGCCGCCTTCTATGAAAGGTTGGGCTT
CGGAATCGTTTTCCGGGACGCCGGCTGGATGATCCTCCAGCGCGGGGATCTCATGCTGGAGTTCTTCGCC
CACCCCAACTTGTTTATTGCAGCTTATAATGGTTACAAATAAAGCAATAGCATCACAAATTTCACAAATA
AAGCATTTTTTTCACTGCATTCTAGTTGTGGTTTGTCCAAACTCATCAATGTATCTTATCATGTCTGTAT
ACCGTCGACCTCTAGCTAGAGCTTGGCGTAATCATGGTCATAGCTGTTTCCTGTGTGAAATTGTTATCCG
CTCACAATTCCACACAACATACGAGCCGGAAGCATAAAGTGTAAAGCCTGGGGTGCCTAATGAGTGAGCT
AACTCACATTAATTGCGTTGCGCTCACTGCCCGCTTTCCAGTCGGGAAACCTGTCGTGCCAGCTGCATTA
ATGAATCGGCCAACGCGCGGGGAGAGGCGGTTTGCGTATTGGGCGCTCTTCCGCTTCCTCGCTCACTGAC
TCGCTGCGCTCGGTCGTTCGGCTGCGGCGAGCGGTATCAGCTCACTCAAAGGCGGTAATACGGTTATCCA
CAGAATCAGGGGATAACGCAGGAAAGAACATGTGAGCAAAAGGCCAGCAAAAGGCCAGGAACCGTAAAAA
GGCCGCGTTGCTGGCGTTTTTCCATAGGCTCCGCCCCCCTGACGAGCATCACAAAAATCGACGCTCAAGT
CAGAGGTGGCGAAACCCGACAGGACTATAAAGATACCAGGCGTTTCCCCCTGGAAGCTCCCTCGTGCGCT
CTCCTGTTCCGACCCTGCCGCTTACCGGATACCTGTCCGCCTTTCTCCCTTCGGGAAGCGTGGCGCTTTC
TCATAGCTCACGCTGTAGGTATCTCAGTTCGGTGTAGGTCGTTCGCTCCAAGCTGGGCTGTGTGCACGAA
CCCCCCGTTCAGCCCGACCGCTGCGCCTTATCCGGTAACTATCGTCTTGAGTCCAACCCGGTAAGACACG
ACTTATCGCCACTGGCAGCAGCCACTGGTAACAGGATTAGCAGAGCGAGGTATGTAGGCGGTGCTACAGA
GTTCTTGAAGTGGTGGCCTAACTACGGCTACACTAGAAGAACAGTATTTGGTATCTGCGCTCTGCTGAAG
CCAGTTACCTTCGGAAAAAGAGTTGGTAGCTCTTGATCCGGCAAACAAACCACCGCTGGTAGCGGTGGTT
TTTTTGTTTGCAAGCAGCAGATTACGCGCAGAAAAAAAGGATCTCAAGAAGATCCTTTGATCTTTTCTAC
GGGGTCTGACGCTCAGTGGAACGAAAACTCACGTTAAGGGATTTTGGTCATGAGATTATCAAAAAGGATC
TTCACCTAGATCCTTTTAAATTAAAAATGAAGTTTTAAATCAATCTAAAGTATATATGAGTAAACTTGGT
CTGACAGTTACCAATGCTTAATCAGTGAGGCACCTATCTCAGCGATCTGTCTATTTCGTTCATCCATAGT
TGCCTGACTCCCCGTCGTGTAGATAACTACGATACGGGAGGGCTTACCATCTGGCCCCAGTGCTGCAATG
ATACCGCGAGACCCACGCTCACCGGCTCCAGATTTATCAGCAATAAACCAGCCAGCCGGAAGGGCCGAGC
GCAGAAGTGGTCCTGCAACTTTATCCGCCTCCATCCAGTCTATTAATTGTTGCCGGGAAGCTAGAGTAAG
TAGTTCGCCAGTTAATAGTTTGCGCAACGTTGTTGCCATTGCTACAGGCATCGTGGTGTCACGCTCGTCG
TTTGGTATGGCTTCATTCAGCTCCGGTTCCCAACGATCAAGGCGAGTTACATGATCCCCCATGTTGTGCA
AAAAAGCGGTTAGCTCCTTCGGTCCTCCGATCGTTGTCAGAAGTAAGTTGGCCGCAGTGTTATCACTCAT
GGTTATGGCAGCACTGCATAATTCTCTTACTGTCATGCCATCCGTAAGATGCTTTTCTGTGACTGGTGAG
TACTCAACCAAGTCATTCTGAGAATAGTGTATGCGGCGACCGAGTTGCTCTTGCCCGGCGTCAATACGGG
ATAATACCGCGCCACATAGCAGAACTTTAAAAGTGCTCATCATTGGAAAACGTTCTTCGGGGCGAAAACT
CTCAAGGATCTTACCGCTGTTGAGATCCAGTTCGATGTAACCCACTCGTGCACCCAACTGATCTTCAGCA
TCTTTTACTTTCACCAGCGTTTCTGGGTGAGCAAAAACAGGAAGGCAAAATGCCGCAAAAAAGGGAATAA
GGGCGACACGGAAATGTTGAATACTCATACTCTTCCTTTTTCAATATTATTGAAGCATTTATCAGGGTTA
TTGTCTCATGAGCGGATACATATTTGAATGTATTTAGAAAAATAAACAAATAGGGGTTCCGCGCACATTT
CCCCGAAAAGTGCCACCTGACGTC
Features (pLannotate 1.2.2; 21 found; start..end, strand, type, name):
     28..80      -  misc_feature   bom (fragment): basis of mobility region from pBR322
    235..614     +  enhancer       CMV enhancer: human cytomegalovirus immediate early enhancer
    615..818     +  promoter       CMV promoter: human cytomegalovirus (CMV) immediate early promoter
    814..847     +  LTR            5' LTR (truncated) (fragment): truncated 5' long terminal repeat (LTR) from HIV-1
    860..883     +  promoter       trc promoter (fragment): strong E. coli promoter; hybrid between the trp and lac UV5 promoters
    912..934     +  RBS            RBS: efficient ribosome binding site from bacteriophage T7 gene 10 (Olins and Rangwala, 1989)
    950..2005    +  CDS            vsfGFP-9: vsfGFP-9 is a basic (constitutively fluorescent) green fluorescent protein published in 2015, derived from Aequorea victoria. It has low acid sensitivity.
   2048..2272    +  polyA_signal   bGH poly(A) signal: bovine growth hormone polyadenylation signal
   2276..2297    +  promoter       SV40 promoter (fragment): SV40 enhancer and early promoter
   2318..2746    +  rep_origin     f1 ori (sequence partly withheld): f1 bacteriophage origin of replication; arrow indicates direction of (+) strand synthesis
   2760..3089    +  promoter       SV40 promoter: SV40 enhancer and early promoter
   3156..3947    +  CDS            neo: KKA2_KLEPN - Also known as kan, nptII. Experimental evidence at protein level: Swiss-Prot protein existence level 1. Resistance to kanamycin, neomycin, paromomycin, ribostamycin, butirosin and gentamicin B. From Klebsiella pneumoniae.
   3971..4129    +  CDS            ble (fragment): BLE_KLEPN - Experimental evidence at protein level: Swiss-Prot protein existence level 1. Binding protein with a strong affinity to the bleomycin family of antibiotics. Binds to CL990; an antimitotic-antibiotic compound. From Klebsiella pneumoniae.
   4124..4245    +  polyA_signal   SV40 poly(A) signal: SV40 polyadenylation signal
   4318..4334    -  protein_bind   lac operator: The lac repressor binds to the lac operator to inhibit transcription in E. coli. This inhibition can be relieved by adding lactose or isopropyl-β-D-thiogalactopyranoside (IPTG). lac repressor encoded by lacI
   4342..4372    -  promoter       lac promoter: promoter for the E. coli lac operon
   4387..4408    -  protein_bind   CAP binding site: CAP binding activates transcription in the presence of cAMP. E. coli catabolite activator protein
   4421..4513    -  CDS            lacI (fragment): lac repressor; lacI; The lac repressor binds to the lac operator to inhibit transcription in E. coli. This inhibition can be relieved by adding lactose or isopropyl-β-D-thiogalactopyranoside (IPTG).
   4696..5284    -  rep_origin     ori: high-copy-number ColE1/pMB1/pBR322/pUC origin of replication
   5455..6315    -  CDS            AmpR: β-lactamase; bla; confers resistance to ampicillin, carbenicillin, and related antibiotics
   6316..6420    -  promoter       AmpR promoter: bla
