[The description below was written by a language model from this plasmid's Addgene catalogue record and pLannotate feature annotations shown in this document.]
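Description:
pcDuex2-rsGreenF-E is a 6.4 kb mammalian expression plasmid built on the pcDuex2 backbone and intended for producing the synthetic fluorescent protein rsGreenF-E in mammalian cells. It is maintained in E. coli as a high-copy plasmid through a ColE1/pUC-type origin and selected with ampicillin via a β-lactamase gene under its own promoter. An f1 phage origin is also present, along with small leftover fragments of lac regulatory sequences and a pBR322 bom region that appear to be backbone remnants.

The payload is a single open reading frame of roughly 1.06 kb, which matches the catalogued insert size. The automated annotation labels it as vsfGFP-9, an Aequorea victoria-derived green protein. This most likely reflects sequence similarity to a related GFP-family fusion rather than its true identity, which the catalogue gives as rsGreenF-E. The coding sequence sits downstream of the human CMV immediate-early enhancer and promoter and is terminated by the bovine growth hormone polyadenylation signal, giving strong constitutive expression after transfection. Between the CMV promoter and the start of the gene lie a trc promoter fragment and a phage T7 gene 10 ribosome binding site. This arrangement suggests the same plasmid could also drive expression in bacteria, although the record does not state this use. A separate SV40 promoter–neomycin phosphotransferase–SV40 poly(A) cassette offers G418 selection of stably transfected cells. A partial ble sequence follows it.

The associated work concerns temporally multiplexed imaging of signaling dynamics in living cells, and this construct provides plain expression of the fluorophore for that type of experiment. The cloning sites used are not recorded.
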