Addgene plasmid #205752: pcDuex2-rsGreenF-E
Purpose: Expression of rsGreenF-E in mamalian cells
Depositing lab: Edward Boyden. Depositing organization: Massachusetts Institute of Technology. Publication: Temporally multiplexed imaging of dynamic signaling networks in living cells. Qian Y, Celiker OT, Wang Z, Guner-Ataman B, Boyden ES. Cell. 2023 Dec 7;186(25):5656-5672.e21. doi: 10.1016/j.cell.2023.11.010. Epub 2023 Nov 28. PubMed 38029746.
Backbone
  Vector backbone: pcDuex2
  Vector type: Mammalian Expression
Growth in bacteria
  Bacterial resistance: Ampicillin, 100 μg/mL
  Growth temperature: 37°C
  Growth strain: DH5alpha
  Copy number: High Copy
Gene/Insert
  Gene/Insert name: rsGreenF-E
  Species: Synthetic
  Insert size (bp): 1062
  Mutation: wt
  Cloning method: Restriction Enzyme; 5′ cloning site Unknown (unknown if destroyed); 3′ cloning site Unknown (unknown if destroyed)
Terms and licenses: Academic/Nonprofit Terms; Industry Terms: Not Available to Industry
Depositor comments: Please visit https://www.biorxiv.org/content/10.1101/2022.08.22.504781v1.full for bioRxiv preprint.
How to cite: pcDuex2-rsGreenF-E was a gift from Edward Boyden (Addgene plasmid # 205752 ; http://n2t.net/addgene:205752 ; RRID:Addgene_205752)
